Addgene plasmid #177655: pT7C-DNAJA1
Purpose: Recombinant protein synthesis of human DNAJA1
Depositing lab: Jeff Kuret. Depositing organization: Ohio State University. Publication: Identification of gene networks mediating regional resistance to tauopathy in late-onset Alzheimer's disease. Ayoub CA, Wagner CS, Kuret J. PLoS Genet. 2023 Mar 27;19(3):e1010681. doi: 10.1371/journal.pgen.1010681. eCollection 2023 Mar. PubMed 36972319.
Backbone
  Vector backbone: pT7C
  Backbone size w/o insert (bp): 3352
  Vector type: Bacterial Expression
Growth in bacteria
  Bacterial resistance: Ampicillin, 100 μg/mL
  Growth temperature: 37°C
  Growth strain: DH5alpha
  Growth instructions: To produce protein, express in BL21(DE3) Codon Plus RIL. Purify by Ni IMAC and SEC.
  Copy number: Low Copy
Gene/Insert
  Gene/Insert name: DNAJA1 (alt names: NP_001530.1; DNAJA1 Isoform 1)
  Species: H. sapiens (human)
  Insert size (bp): 1194
  Entrez Gene: DNAJA1 (a.k.a. DJ-2, DjA1, HDJ2, HSDJ, HSJ-2, HSJ2, HSPF4, NEDD7, hDJ-2)
  Promoter: T7
  Tag / fusion protein: 6xHis-Thrombin (N terminal on backbone)
  Cloning method: Restriction Enzyme; 5′ cloning site SpeI (not destroyed); 3′ cloning site XhoI (not destroyed)
  Sequencing primers: 5′ TAATACGACTCACTATAGGG; 3′ GATTATCAACCGGGGTGGCA
Terms and licenses: Academic/Nonprofit Terms; Industry Terms: Not Available to Industry
Depositor comments: Genes were cloned from a cDNA library and may contain silent mutations. However, all inserts were sequence-verified and any nucleotide changes were mutagenized to encode the consensus amino acid sequence.
How to cite: pT7C-DNAJA1 was a gift from Jeff Kuret (Addgene plasmid # 177655 ; http://n2t.net/addgene:177655 ; RRID:Addgene_177655)
