[The description below was written by a language model from this plasmid's Addgene catalogue record and pLannotate feature annotations shown in this document.]
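Description:
pT7C-DNAJA1 is a bacterial expression plasmid for producing recombinant human DNAJA1 (isoform 1, also known as HDJ2 or HSJ2), an Hsp40-family co-chaperone that works with Hsp70-type chaperones such as HSPA8/Hsc70. The roughly 1.2 kb coding sequence was cloned between SpeI and XhoI sites of the pT7C backbone, giving a plasmid of about 4.5 kb. Transcription is driven by a bacteriophage T7 promoter, and translation initiates from the efficient T7 gene 10 ribosome binding site. This arrangement requires a host that supplies T7 RNA polymerase, and the record names a BL21(DE3) derivative as the expression strain. The backbone adds an N-terminal 6xHis tag followed by a thrombin cleavage site, so the protein can be captured by nickel affinity chromatography and the tag removed afterwards. The automated annotation labels the His-tag region as a fragment of a composite tag, which probably reflects only the shared histidine stretch. A short downstream match to a T7 gene 10-derived solubility tag lies after the DNAJA1 reading frame and is probably residual backbone sequence rather than a fusion partner.

The plasmid is maintained in E. coli under ampicillin selection, conferred by β-lactamase expressed from its own promoter. It replicates from a ColE1/pMB1-type origin and also carries the pBR322 bom region, an M13 phage origin, and remnants of the rop and tetracycline resistance genes, pointing to pBR322 ancestry. The depositor lists it as low copy. The insert came from a cDNA library and may contain silent nucleotide changes, but it was sequence-verified and corrected to encode the consensus protein. The associated work concerns gene networks linked to regional resistance to tauopathy in Alzheimer's disease.
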