Features (pLannotate 1.2.2; 13 found; start..end, strand, type, name):
      1..19      +  promoter       T7 promoter: promoter for bacteriophage T7 RNA polymerase
     51..73      +  RBS            RBS: efficient ribosome binding site from bacteriophage T7 gene 10 (Olins and Rangwala, 1989)
     92..108     +  CDS            capTEV™ (fragment): composite tag for in vivo biotinylation, TEV protease cleavage, and 6xHis tagging
    119..136     +  CDS            thrombin site: thrombin recognition and cleavage site
    149..1339    +  CDS            DNAJA1: DNJA1_HUMAN - Also known as DNAJ2, HDJ2, HSJ2, HSPF4. Experimental evidence at protein level: Swiss-Prot protein existence level 1. Co-chaperone for HSPA8/Hsc70 (PubMed:10816573). Stimulates ATP hydrolysis, but not the folding of unfolded proteins mediated by HSPA1A (in vitro) (PubMed:24318877). Plays a role in protein transport into mitochondria via its role as co-chaperone. Functions as co- chaperone for HSPA1B and negatively regulates the translocation of BAX from the cytosol to mitochondria in response to cellular stress, thereby protecting cells against apoptosis (PubMed:14752510). Promot
   1395..1439    +  CDS            SET1 (fragment) (sequence partly withheld): solubility-enhancement tag derived from T7 phage gene 10B
   1437..1949    -  rep_origin     M13 ori (sequence partly withheld): M13 bacteriophage origin of replication; arrow indicates direction of (+) strand synthesis
   2062..2166    +  promoter       AmpR promoter: bla
   2167..3027    +  CDS            AmpR: β-lactamase; bla; confers resistance to ampicillin, carbenicillin, and related antibiotics
   3198..3786    +  rep_origin     ori: high-copy-number ColE1/pMB1/pBR322/pUC origin of replication
   3972..4111    -  misc_feature   bom: basis of mobility region from pBR322
   4213..4252    -  CDS            rop (fragment): Rop protein, which maintains plasmids at low copy number; rop
   4257..4533    -  CDS            TcR (fragment): tetracycline efflux protein; tet; confers resistance to tetracycline
>Addgene plasmid #177655 | pT7C-DNAJA1 | addgene full sequence | sequence record 357863 | Addgene NGS Result
TAATACGACTCACTATAGGGAGACCACAACGGTTTCCCTCTAGAAATAATTTTGTTTAACTTTAAGAAGG
AGATATACCATGGGCAGCAGCCATCATCATCATCATCACAGCAGCGGCCTGGTGCCGCGCGGCAGCCATA
TGACTAGTATGGTGAAAGAAACAACTTACTACGATGTTTTGGGGGTCAAACCCAATGCTACTCAGGAGGA
ATTGAAAAAGGCTTATAGGAAACTGGCCTTGAAGTACCATCCTGATAAGAACCCAAATGAAGGAGAGAAG
TTTAAACAGATTTCTCAAGCTTACGAAGTTCTCTCTGATGCAAAGAAAAGGGAATTATATGACAAAGGAG
GAGAACAGGCAATTAAAGAGGGTGGAGCAGGTGGCGGTTTTGGCTCCCCCATGGACATCTTTGATATGTT
TTTTGGAGGAGGAGGAAGGATGCAGAGAGAAAGGAGAGGTAAAAATGTTGTACATCAGCTCTCAGTAACC
CTAGAAGACTTATATAATGGTGCAACAAGAAAACTGGCTCTGCAAAAGAATGTGATTTGTGACAAATGTG
AAGGTAGAGGAGGTAAGAAAGGAGCAGTAGAGTGCTGTCCCAATTGCCGAGGTACTGGAATGCAAATAAG
AATTCATCAGATAGGACCTGGAATGGTTCAGCAAATTCAGTCTGTGTGCATGGAGTGCCAGGGCCATGGG
GAGCGGATCAGTCCTAAAGATAGATGTAAAAGCTGCAACGGAAGGAAGATAGTTCGAGAGAAGAAAATTT
TAGAAGTTCATATTGACAAAGGCATGAAAGATGGCCAGAAGATAACATTCCATGGTGAAGGAGACCAAGA
ACCAGGACTGGAGCCAGGCGATATTATCATTGTGTTAGATCAGAAGGACCATGCTGTTTTTACTCGACGA
GGAGAAGACCTTTTCATGTGTATGGACATACAGCTCGTTGAAGCACTGTGTGGCTTCCAGAAGCCAATAT
CTACTCTTGACAACCGAACCATCGTCATCACCTCTCATCCAGGTCAGATTGTCAAGCATGGAGATATCAA
GTGTGTACTAAATGAAGGCATGCCAATTTATCGTAGACCATATGAAAAGGGTCGCCTAATCATCGAATTT
AAGGTAAACTTTCCTGAGAATGGCTTTCTCTCTCCTGATAAACTGTCTTTGCTGGAAAAACTCCTACCCG
AGAGGAAGGAAGTGGAAGAGACTGATGAGATGGACCAAGTAGAACTGGTGGACTTTGATCCAAATCAGGA
AAGACGGCGCCACTACAATGGAGAAGCATATGAGGATGATGAACATCATCCCAGAGGTGGTGTTCAGTGT
CAGACCTCTTAAAAGGGCGAATTCTGCAGATATCCATCACACTGGCGGCCGCTCGAGTGATCCGGCTGCT
AACAAAGCCCGAAAGGAAGCTGAGTTGGCTGCTGCC
[37 nt withheld, positions 1437-1473]
AGATTGTATAAGCAAATATTTAAATTGTAAGCGTTAATATTTTGTTAAAATTCGCGTTAAATTTTTGTTA
AATCAGCTCATTTTTTAACCAATAGGCCGAAATCGGCAAAATCCCTTATAAATCAAAAGAATAGACCGAG
ATAGGGTTGAGTTTGTTCCAGTTTGGAACAAGAGTCCACTATTAAAGAACGTGGACTCCAACGTCAAAGG
[49 nt withheld, positions 1684-1732]
T
[91 nt withheld, positions 1734-1824]
G
[124 nt withheld, positions 1826-1949]
GGGGATCAATTCTTGAAGACGAAAGGGCCTCGTGATACGCCTATTTTTATAGGTTAATGTCATGATAATA
ATGGTTTCTTAGACGTCAGGTGGCACTTTTCGGGGAAATGTGCGCGGAACCCCTATTTGTTTATTTTTCT
AAATACATTCAAATATGTATCCGCTCATGAGACAATAACCCTGATAAATGCTTCAATAATATTGAAAAAG
GAAGAGTATGAGTATTCAACATTTCCGTGTCGCCCTTATTCCCTTTTTTGCGGCATTTTGCCTTCCTGTT
TTTGCTCACCCAGAAACGCTGGTGAAAGTAAAAGATGCTGAAGATCAGTTGGGTGCACGAGTGGGTTACA
TCGAACTGGATCTCAACAGCGGTAAGATCCTTGAGAGTTTTCGCCCCGAAGAACGTTTTCCAATGATGAG
CACTTTTAAAGTTCTGCTATGTGGCGCGGTATTATCCCGTGTTGACGCCGGGCAAGAGCAACTCGGTCGC
CGCATACACTATTCTCAGAATGACTTGGTTGAGTACTCACCAGTCACAGAAAAGCATCTTACGGATGGCA
TGACAGTAAGAGAATTATGCAGTGCTGCCATAACCATGAGTGATAACACTGCGGCCAACTTACTTCTGAC
AACGATCGGAGGACCGAAGGAGCTAACCGCTTTTTTGCACAACATGGGGGATCATGTAACTCGCCTTGAT
CGTTGGGAACCGGAGCTGAATGAAGCCATACCAAACGACGAGCGTGACACCACGATGCCTGCAGCAATGG
CAACAACGTTGCGCAAACTATTAACTGGCGAACTACTTACTCTAGCTTCCCGGCAACAATTAATAGACTG
GATGGAGGCGGATAAAGTTGCAGGACCACTTCTGCGCTCGGCCCTTCCGGCTGGCTGGTTTATTGCTGAT
AAATCTGGAGCCGGTGAGCGTGGGTCTCGCGGTATCATTGCAGCACTGGGGCCAGATGGTAAGCCCTCCC
GTATCGTAGTTATCTACACGACGGGGAGTCAGGCAACTATGGATGAACGAAATAGACAGATCGCTGAGAT
AGGTGCCTCACTGATTAAGCATTGGTAACTGTCAGACCAAGTTTACTCATATATACTTTAGATTGATTTA
AAACTTCATTTTTAATTTAAAAGGATCTAGGTGAAGATCCTTTTTGATAATCTCATGACCAAAATCCCTT
AACGTGAGTTTTCGTTCCACTGAGCGTCAGACCCCGTAGAAAAGATCAAAGGATCTTCTTGAGATCCTTT
TTTTCTGCGCGTAATCTGCTGCTTGCAAACAAAAAAACCACCGCTACCAGCGGTGGTTTGTTTGCCGGAT
CAAGAGCTACCAACTCTTTTTCCGAAGGTAACTGGCTTCAGCAGAGCGCAGATACCAAATACTGTCCTTC
TAGTGTAGCCGTAGTTAGGCCACCACTTCAAGAACTCTGTAGCACCGCCTACATACCTCGCTCTGCTAAT
CCTGTTACCAGTGGCTGCTGCCAGTGGCGATAAGTCGTGTCTTACCGGGTTGGACTCAAGACGATAGTTA
CCGGATAAGGCGCAGCGGTCGGGCTGAACGGGGGGTTCGTGCACACAGCCCAGCTTGGAGCGAACGACCT
ACACCGAACTGAGATACCTACAGCGTGAGCTATGAGAAAGCGCCACGCTTCCCGAAGGGAGAAAGGCGGA
CAGGTATCCGGTAAGCGGCAGGGTCGGAACAGGAGAGCGCACGAGGGAGCTTCCAGGGGGAAACGCCTGG
TATCTTTATAGTCCTGTCGGGTTTCGCCACCTCTGACTTGAGCGTCGATTTTTGTGATGCTCGTCAGGGG
GGCGGAGCCTATGGAAAAACGCCAGCAACGCGGCCTTTTTACGGTTCCTGGCCTTTTGCTGGCCTTTTGC
TCACATGTTCTTTCCTGCGTTATCCCCTGATTCTGTGGATAACCGTATTACCGCCTTTGAGTGAGCTGAT
ACCGCTCGCCGCAGCCGAACGACCGAGCGCAGCGAGTCAGTGAGCGAGGAAGCGGAAGAGCGCCTGATGC
GGTATTTTCTCCTTACGCATCTGTGCGGTATTTCACACCGCAATGGTGCACTCTCAGTACAATCTGCTCT
GATGCCGCATAGTTAAGCCAGTATACACTCCGCTATCGCTACGTGACTGGGTCATGGCTGCGCCCCGACA
CCCGCCAACACCCGCTGACGCGCCCTGACGGGCTTGTCTGCTCCCGGCATCCGCTTACAGACAAGCTGTG
ACCGTCTCCGGGAGCTGCATGTGTCAGAGGTTTTCACCGTCATCACCGAAACGCGCGAGGCAGTCGATCG
ACGCTCTCCCTTATGCGACTCCTGCATTAGGAAGCAGCCCAGTAGTAGGTTGAGGCCGTTGAGCACCGCC
GCCGCAAGGAATGGTGCATGCAAGGAGATGGCGCCCAACAGTCCCCCGGCCACGGGGCCTGCCACACCCA
CGCCGAAACAAGCGCTCATGAGCCCGAAGTGGCGAGCCCGATCTTCCCCATCGGTGATGTCGGCGATATA
GGCGCCAGCAACCGCACCTGTGGCGCCGGTGATGCCGGCCACGATGCGTCCGGCGTAGAGGATCGAGATC
TCGATCCCGCGAAAT
